Addgene plasmid #79054: pSpyTag-GlpG
Purpose: Expresses SpyTagged GlpG protein
Depositing lab: James Bowie. Depositing organization: University of California, Los Angeles (UCLA). Publication: A simple DNA handle attachment method for single molecule mechanical manipulation experiments. Min D, Arbing MA, Jefferson RE, Bowie JU. Protein Sci. 2016 Aug;25(8):1535-44. doi: 10.1002/pro.2952. Epub 2016 Jun 6. PubMed 27222403.
Backbone
  Vector backbone: pTrcHisB
  Backbone manufacturer: Invitrogen
  Backbone size w/o insert (bp): 4269
  Total vector size (bp): 4992
  Vector type: Bacterial Expression
Growth in bacteria
  Bacterial resistance: Ampicillin, 100 μg/mL
  Growth temperature: 37°C
  Growth strain: DH5alpha
  Copy number: Unknown
Gene/Insert
  Gene/Insert name: SpyTag-GlpG
  Insert size (bp): 723
  Mutation: GlpG protein employed here corresponds to residues 87-276 of E. coli GlpG.
  Entrez Gene: glpG (a.k.a. b3424, ECK3410)
  Promoter: Trc
  Tag / fusion protein: 6xHis (N terminal on insert); SpyTag (N terminal on insert); SpyTag (C terminal on insert)
  Cloning method: Restriction Enzyme; 5′ cloning site SacI (not destroyed); 3′ cloning site HindIII (not destroyed)
  Sequencing primers: 5′ M13pUC-Rev; 3′ pBAD-R
Terms and licenses: Academic/Nonprofit Terms; Industry Terms: Not Available to Industry
Depositor comments: Transform pSpyTag-GlpG plasmid into E. coli BL21-Gold (DE3) for expression.
How to cite: pSpyTag-GlpG was a gift from James Bowie (Addgene plasmid # 79054 ; http://n2t.net/addgene:79054 ; RRID:Addgene_79054)
