[The description below was written by a language model from this plasmid's Addgene catalogue record and pLannotate feature annotations shown in this document.]
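Description:
pSpyTag-GlpG is a bacterial expression plasmid built on the pTrcHisB backbone, 4,992 bp in total, for producing a SpyTag-flanked form of the E. coli rhomboid intramembrane serine protease GlpG. It replicates in E. coli from a ColE1/pMB1-type origin. A pBR322 bom region is annotated, but only a fragment of rop. Selection is by ampicillin resistance through β-lactamase expressed from its own promoter. The plasmid also carries lacI under the lacIq promoter, so it supplies its own elevated level of lac repressor.

The 723 bp insert was cloned between SacI and HindIII sites, both retained, and sits downstream of the hybrid trc promoter and a lac operator, which makes expression repressible and IPTG-inducible. Between the promoter and the coding region are the rrnG antiterminator and a short synthetic minicistron with a ribosome binding site; these backbone elements promote transcript read-through and efficient translation initiation. The encoded protein begins with a 6xHis tag for affinity purification (partially detected in the feature table as a fragment of a composite tag). An N-terminal SpyTag follows, then residues 87–276 of GlpG, then a C-terminal SpyTag. The SpyTags themselves are listed in the catalogue fields but are not annotated in the feature table. Transcription ends at the rrnB T1 and T2 terminators, preceded by a 5S rRNA segment from the backbone.

SpyTag forms a spontaneous covalent isopeptide bond with its SpyCatcher partner, so a tag at each terminus gives two specific attachment points. The associated publication describes using this approach to attach DNA handles for single-molecule mechanical manipulation experiments. The depositor notes that expression is done in a BL21-Gold (DE3) strain.
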