Features (pLannotate 1.2.2; 18 found; start..end, strand, type, name):
      2..19      +  promoter       tet promoter (fragment): E. coli promoter for tetracycline efflux protein gene
     15..116     -  CDS            yciV (fragment): RNAAM_ECOLI - Also known as trpH From Escherichia coli (strain K12).
    192..221     +  promoter       trc promoter: strong E. coli promoter; hybrid between the trp and lac UV5 promoters
    229..245     +  protein_bind   lac operator: The lac repressor binds to the lac operator to inhibit transcription in E. coli. This inhibition can be relieved by adding lactose or isopropyl-β-D-thiogalactopyranoside (IPTG). lac repressor encoded by lacI
    262..331     +  misc_feature   rrnG antiterminator: antiterminator from the E. coli rrnG leader region (Berg et al., 1989)
    382..408     +  CDS            minicistron: synthetic cistron containing a ribosome binding site (Shine-Dalgarno sequence), for enhancing the bacterial expression of a downstream cistron (Schoner, 1997) This first cistron should terminate 3 bp upstream of the ATG for the second cistron.
    418..436     +  CDS            capTEV™ (fragment): composite tag for in vivo biotinylation, TEV protease cleavage, and 6xHis tagging
    502..1071    +  CDS            glpG (fragment): GLPG_ECOLI - Experimental evidence at protein level: Swiss-Prot protein existence level 1. Rhomboid-type serine protease that catalyzes intramembrane proteolysis. From Escherichia coli (strain K12).
   1225..1340    +  ncRNA          5S rRNA: Accession: RF00001 - 5S ribosomal RNA
   1344..1430    +  terminator     rrnB T1 terminator: Escherichia coli rrnB; transcription terminator T1 from the E. coli rrnB gene
   1522..1549    +  terminator     rrnB T2 terminator: transcription terminator T2 from the E. coli rrnB gene
   1569..1660    +  promoter       AmpR promoter: bla
   1661..2521    +  CDS            AmpR: β-lactamase; bla; confers resistance to ampicillin, carbenicillin, and related antibiotics
   2692..3280    +  rep_origin     ori: high-copy-number ColE1/pMB1/pBR322/pUC origin of replication
   3466..3606    -  misc_feature   bom: basis of mobility region from pBR322
   3708..3748    -  CDS            rop (fragment): Rop protein, which maintains plasmids at low copy number; rop
   3792..3869    +  promoter       lacIq promoter: lacI (mutant); In the lacIq allele, a single base change in the promoter boosts expression of the lacI gene about 10-fold.
   3870..4952    +  CDS            lacI: lac repressor; lacI; The lac repressor binds to the lac operator to inhibit transcription in E. coli. This inhibition can be relieved by adding lactose or isopropyl-β-D-thiogalactopyranoside (IPTG).
>Addgene plasmid #79054 | pSpyTag-GlpG | depositor full sequence | sequence record 147900 | pSpyTag-GlpG sequence 4992 bps
TTTGACAGCTTATCATCGACTGCACGGTGCACCAATGCTTCTGGCGTCAGGCAGCCATCGGAAGCTGTGG
TATGGCTGTGCAGGTCGTAAATCACTGCATAATTCGTGTCGCTCAAGGCGCACTCCCGTTCTGGATAATG
TTTTTTGCGCCGACATCATAACGGTTCTGGCAAATATTCTGAAATGAGCTGTTGACAATTAATCATCCGG
CTCGTATAATGTGTGGAATTGTGAGCGGATAACAATTTCACACAGGAAACAGCGCCGCTGAGAAAAAGCG
AAGCGGCACTGCTCTTTAACAATTTATCAGACAATCTGTGTGGGCACTCGACCGGAATTATCGATTAACT
TTATTATTAAAAATTAAAGAGGTATATATTAATGTATCGATTAAATAAGGAGGAATAAACCATGGGGCAT
CATCATCATCATCATGAGCTCGCTCATATTGTAATGGTCGATGCGTATAAACCGACGAAAGGTTCAGGAG
AGTCAGGCGCCGCCTGTTTGCGTGAACGCGCAGGTCCGGTAACCTGGGTGATGATGATCGCCGCCGTGGT
GGTGTTTATTGCCATGCAAATTCTCGGCGATCAGGAAGTGATGTTATGGCTGGCCTGGCCATTCGATCCA
ACACTGAAATTTGAGTTCTGGCGTTACTTCACCCACGCGTTAATGCACTTCTCGCTGATGCATATCCTCT
TTAACCTGCTCTGGTGGTGGTATCTCGGCGGTGCGGTGGAAAAACGCCTCGGTAGCGGTAAGCTAATTGT
CATTACGCTTATCAGCGCCCTGTTAAGCGGCTATGTGCAGCAAAAATTCAGCGGGCCGTGGTTTGGCGGG
CTTTCTGGCGTGGTGTATGCGCTGATGGGCTACGTCTGGCTACGTGGCGAACGCGATCCGCAAAGTGGCA
TTTACCTGCAACGTGGGTTAATTATCTTTGCGCTGATCTGGATTGTCGCCGGATGGTTTGATTTGTTTGG
GATGTCGATGGCGAACGGAGCACACATCGCCGGGTTAGCCGTGGGTTTAGCGATGGCTTTTGTTGATTCG
CTCAATGCGCGAAAACGAAAATGTGGTAGTGGTGAAAGTGGTGCCCACATCGTGATGGTGGACGCCTACA
AGCCGACGAAGGAGTAAGCTTGGCTGTTTTGGCGGATGAGAGAAGATTTTCAGCCTGATACAGATTAAAT
CAGAACGCAGAAGCGGTCTGATAAAACAGAATTTGCCTGGCGGCAGTAGCGCGGTGGTCCCACCTGACCC
CATGCCGAACTCAGAAGTGAAACGCCGTAGCGCCGATGGTAGTGTGGGGTCTCCCCATGCGAGAGTAGGG
AACTGCCAGGCATCAAATAAAACGAAAGGCTCAGTCGAAAGACTGGGCCTTTCGTTTTATCTGTTGTTTG
TCGGTGAACGCTCTCCTGAGTAGGACAAATCCGCCGGGAGCGGATTTGAACGTTGCGAAGCAACGGCCCG
GAGGGTGGCGGGCAGGACGCCCGCCATAAACTGCCAGGCATCAAATTAAGCAGAAGGCCATCCTGACGGA
TGGCCTTTTTGCGTTTCTACAAACTCTTTTTGTTTATTTTTCTAAATACATTCAAATATGTATCCGCTCA
TGAGACAATAACCCTGATAAATGCTTCAATAATATTGAAAAAGGAAGAGTATGAGTATTCAACATTTCCG
TGTCGCCCTTATTCCCTTTTTTGCGGCATTTTGCCTTCCTGTTTTTGCTCACCCAGAAACGCTGGTGAAA
GTAAAAGATGCTGAAGATCAGTTGGGTGCACGAGTGGGTTACATCGAACTGGATCTCAACAGCGGTAAGA
TCCTTGAGAGTTTTCGCCCCGAAGAACGTTTTCCAATGATGAGCACTTTTAAAGTTCTGCTATGTGGCGC
GGTATTATCCCGTGTTGACGCCGGGCAAGAGCAACTCGGTCGCCGCATACACTATTCTCAGAATGACTTG
GTTGAGTACTCACCAGTCACAGAAAAGCATCTTACGGATGGCATGACAGTAAGAGAATTATGCAGTGCTG
CCATAACCATGAGTGATAACACTGCGGCCAACTTACTTCTGACAACGATCGGAGGACCGAAGGAGCTAAC
CGCTTTTTTGCACAACATGGGGGATCATGTAACTCGCCTTGATCGTTGGGAACCGGAGCTGAATGAAGCC
ATACCAAACGACGAGCGTGACACCACGATGCCTGTAGCAATGGCAACAACGTTGCGCAAACTATTAACTG
GCGAACTACTTACTCTAGCTTCCCGGCAACAATTAATAGACTGGATGGAGGCGGATAAAGTTGCAGGACC
ACTTCTGCGCTCGGCCCTTCCGGCTGGCTGGTTTATTGCTGATAAATCTGGAGCCGGTGAGCGTGGGTCT
CGCGGTATCATTGCAGCACTGGGGCCAGATGGTAAGCCCTCCCGTATCGTAGTTATCTACACGACGGGGA
GTCAGGCAACTATGGATGAACGAAATAGACAGATCGCTGAGATAGGTGCCTCACTGATTAAGCATTGGTA
ACTGTCAGACCAAGTTTACTCATATATACTTTAGATTGATTTAAAACTTCATTTTTAATTTAAAAGGATC
TAGGTGAAGATCCTTTTTGATAATCTCATGACCAAAATCCCTTAACGTGAGTTTTCGTTCCACTGAGCGT
CAGACCCCGTAGAAAAGATCAAAGGATCTTCTTGAGATCCTTTTTTTCTGCGCGTAATCTGCTGCTTGCA
AACAAAAAAACCACCGCTACCAGCGGTGGTTTGTTTGCCGGATCAAGAGCTACCAACTCTTTTTCCGAAG
GTAACTGGCTTCAGCAGAGCGCAGATACCAAATACTGTCCTTCTAGTGTAGCCGTAGTTAGGCCACCACT
TCAAGAACTCTGTAGCACCGCCTACATACCTCGCTCTGCTAATCCTGTTACCAGTGGCTGCTGCCAGTGG
CGATAAGTCGTGTCTTACCGGGTTGGACTCAAGACGATAGTTACCGGATAAGGCGCAGCGGTCGGGCTGA
ACGGGGGGTTCGTGCACACAGCCCAGCTTGGAGCGAACGACCTACACCGAACTGAGATACCTACAGCGTG
AGCTATGAGAAAGCGCCACGCTTCCCGAAGGGAGAAAGGCGGACAGGTATCCGGTAAGCGGCAGGGTCGG
AACAGGAGAGCGCACGAGGGAGCTTCCAGGGGGAAACGCCTGGTATCTTTATAGTCCTGTCGGGTTTCGC
CACCTCTGACTTGAGCGTCGATTTTTGTGATGCTCGTCAGGGGGGCGGAGCCTATGGAAAAACGCCAGCA
ACGCGGCCTTTTTACGGTTCCTGGCCTTTTGCTGGCCTTTTGCTCACATGTTCTTTCCTGCGTTATCCCC
TGATTCTGTGGATAACCGTATTACCGCCTTTGAGTGAGCTGATACCGCTCGCCGCAGCCGAACGACCGAG
CGCAGCGAGTCAGTGAGCGAGGAAGCGGAAGAGCGCCTGATGCGGTATTTTCTCCTTACGCATCTGTGCG
GTATTTCACACCGCATATGGTGCACTCTCAGTACAATCTGCTCTGATGCCGCATAGTTAAGCCAGTATAC
ACTCCGCTATCGCTACGTGACTGGGTCATGGCTGCGCCCCGACACCCGCCAACACCCGCTGACGCGCCCT
GACGGGCTTGTCTGCTCCCGGCATCCGCTTACAGACAAGCTGTGACCGTCTCCGGGAGCTGCATGTGTCA
GAGGTTTTCACCGTCATCACCGAAACGCGCGAGGCAGCAGATCAATTCGCGCGCGAAGGCGAAGCGGCAT
GCATTTACGTTGACACCATCGAATGGTGCAAAACCTTTCGCGGTATGGCATGATAGCGCCCGGAAGAGAG
TCAATTCAGGGTGGTGAATGTGAAACCAGTAACGTTATACGATGTCGCAGAGTATGCCGGTGTCTCTTAT
CAGACCGTTTCCCGCGTGGTGAACCAGGCCAGCCACGTTTCTGCGAAAACGCGGGAAAAAGTGGAAGCGG
CGATGGCGGAGCTGAATTACATTCCCAACCGCGTGGCACAACAACTGGCGGGCAAACAGTCGTTGCTGAT
TGGCGTTGCCACCTCCAGTCTGGCCCTGCACGCGCCGTCGCAAATTGTCGCGGCGATTAAATCTCGCGCC
GATCAACTGGGTGCCAGCGTGGTGGTGTCGATGGTAGAACGAAGCGGCGTCGAAGCCTGTAAAGCGGCGG
TGCACAATCTTCTCGCGCAACGCGTCAGTGGGCTGATCATTAACTATCCGCTGGATGACCAGGATGCCAT
TGCTGTGGAAGCTGCCTGCACTAATGTTCCGGCGTTATTTCTTGATGTCTCTGACCAGACACCCATCAAC
AGTATTATTTTCTCCCATGAAGACGGTACGCGACTGGGCGTGGAGCATCTGGTCGCATTGGGTCACCAGC
AAATCGCGCTGTTAGCGGGCCCATTAAGTTCTGTCTCGGCGCGTCTGCGTCTGGCTGGCTGGCATAAATA
TCTCACTCGCAATCAAATTCAGCCGATAGCGGAACGGGAAGGCGACTGGAGTGCCATGTCCGGTTTTCAA
CAAACCATGCAAATGCTGAATGAGGGCATCGTTCCCACTGCGATGCTGGTTGCCAACGATCAGATGGCGC
TGGGCGCAATGCGCGCCATTACCGAGTCCGGGCTGCGCGTTGGTGCGGATATCTCGGTAGTGGGATACGA
CGATACCGAAGACAGCTCATGTTATATCCCGCCGTTAACCACCATCAAACAGGATTTTCGCCTGCTGGGG
CAAACCAGCGTGGACCGCTTGCTGCAACTCTCTCAGGGCCAGGCGGTGAAGGGCAATCAGCTGTTGCCCG
TCTCACTGGTGAAAAGAAAAACCACCCTGGCGCCCAATACGCAAACCGCCTCTCCCCGCGCGTTGGCCGA
TTCATTAATGCAGCTGGCACGACAGGTTTCCCGACTGGAAAGCGGGCAGTGAGCGCAACGCAATTAATGT
GAGTTAGCGCGAATTGATCTGG
