>Addgene plasmid #79054 | pSpyTag-GlpG | addgene partial sequence | sequence record 150515 | M13pUC-Rev 5'-AGCGGATAACAATTTCACACAGG-3'
AGCGGCACTGCTCTTTAACAATTTATCAGACAATCTGTGTGGGCACTCGACCGGAATTATCGATTAACTT
TATTATTAAAAATTAAAGAGGTATATATTAATGTATCGATTAAATAAGGAGGAATAAACCATGGGGCATC
ATCATCATCATCATGAGCTCGCTCATATTGTAATGGTCGATGCGTATAAACCGACGAAAGGTTCAGGAGA
GTCAGGCGCCGCCTGTTTGCGTGAACGCGCAGGTCCGGTAACCTGGGTGATGATGATCGCCGCCGTGGTG
GTGTTTATTGCCATGCAAATTCTCGGCGATCAGGAAGTGATGTTATGGCTGGCCTGGCCATTCGATCCAA
CACTGAAATTTGAGTTCTGGCGTTACTTCACCCACGCGTTAATGCACTTCTCGCTGATGCATATCCTCTT
TAACCTGCTCTGGTGGTGGTATCTCGGCGGTGCGGTGGAAAAACGCCTCGGTAGCGGTAAGCTAATTGTC
ATTACGCTTATCAGCGCCCTGTTAAGCGGCTATGTGCAGCAAAAATTCAGCGGGCCGTGGTTTGGCGGGC
TTTCTGGCGTGGTGTATGCGCTGATGGGCTACGTCTGGCTACGTGGCGAACGCGATCCGCAAAGTGGCAT
TTACCTGCAACGTGGGTTAATTATCTTTGCGCTGATCTGGATTGTCGCCGGATGGTTTGATTTGTTTGGG
ATGTCGATGGCGAACGGAGCACACATCGCCGGGTTAGCCGTGGGTTTAGCGATGGCTTTTGTTGATTCGC
TCAATGCGCGAAAACGAAAATGTGGTAGTGGTGAAAGTGGTGCCCACATCGTGATGGTGGACGCCTACAA
GCCGACGAAGGAGTAAGCTT
