>Addgene plasmid #79054 | pSpyTag-GlpG | addgene partial sequence | sequence record 150520 | pBAD-R 5'-GATTTAATCTGTATCAGG-3'
AGCTTACTCCTTCGTCGGCTTGTAGGCGTCCACCATCACGATGTGGGCACCACTTTCACCACTACCACAT
TTTCGTTTTCGCGCATTGAGCGAATCAACAAAAGCCATCGCTAAACCCACGGCTAACCCGGCGATGTGTG
CTCCGTTCGCCATCGACATCCCAAACAAATCAAACCATCCGGCGACAATCCAGATCAGCGCAAAGATAAT
TAACCCACGTTGCAGGTAAATGCCACTTTGCGGATCGCGTTCGCCACGTAGCCAGACGTAGCCCATCAGC
GCATACACCACGCCAGAAAGCCCGCCAAACCACGGCCCGCTGAATTTTTGCTGCACATAGCCGCTTAACA
GGGCGCTGATAAGCGTAATGACAATTAGCTTACCGCTACCGAGGCGTTTTTCCACCGCACCGCCGAGATA
CCACCACCAGAGCAGGTTAAAGAGGATATGCATCAGCGAGAAGTGCATTAACGCGTGGGTGAAGTAACGC
CAGAACTCAAATTTCAGTGTTGGATCGAATGGCCAGGCCAGCCATAACATCACTTCCTGATCGCCGAGAA
TTTGCATGGCAATAAACACCACCACGGCGGCGATCATCATCACCCAGGTTACCGGACCTGCGCGTTCACG
CAAACAGGCGGCGCCTGACTCTCCTGAACCTTTCGTCGGTTTATACGCATCGACCATTACAATATGAGCG
AGCTCATGATGATGATGATGATGCCCCATGGTTTATTCCTCCTTATTTAATCGATACATTAATATATACC
TCTTTAATTTTTAATAATAAAGTTAATCGATAATTCCGGTCGAGTGCCCACACAGATTGTCTGATAAATT
GTTAAAGAGCAGTGCCGCTTCGCTTTTTCTCAGCGGCGCTGTTTCCTGTGTGAAATTGTTATCCGCTCAC
AATTCCACACATTATACGAGCCGGATGATTAATTGTCAACAGCTCATTTCAGAATATTTGCCAGAACCGT
TATGATGTCGGC
